>Addgene plasmid #162987 | pAT9658-sgRNA-mCherry | addgene full sequence | sequence record 322131 | Addgene NGS Result
CATTTCCCCGAAAAGTGCCACCTGACGTCCAGCAGAGATCCACTTTGGCGCCGAGGGCCTATTTCCCATG
ATTCCTTCATATTTGCATATACGATACAAGGCTGTTAGAGAGATAATTGGAATTAATTTGACTGTAAACA
CAAAGATATTAGTACAAAATACGTGACGTAGAAAGTAATAATTTCTTGGGTAGTTTGCAGTTTTAAAATT
ATGTTTTAAAATGGACTATCATATGCTTACCGTAACTTGAAAGTATTTCGATTTCTTGGCTTTATATATC
TTGTGGAAAGGACGAAACACCGGGTCTTCGTAGTCAAAAGCCTCCGGTCGGAGGCTTTTGACTTGGCTGA
GGAGTGCCATTAAGCACCGGTGGAGTGACGACCTTCAGCACGTTCGTACTGTTCAACGATGGTGTAATCT
TCGTTGTGGGAGGTGATGTCCAGTTTGATGTCGGTTTTGTAAGCACCCGGCAGCTGAACCGGTTTTTTAG
CCATGTAGGTGGTTTTAACTTCAGCGTCGTAGTGACCACCGTCTTTCAGTTTCAGACGCATTTTGATTTC
ACCTTTCAGAGCACCATCTTCCGGGTACATACGTTCGGTGGAAGCTTCCCAACCCATGGTTTTTTTCTGC
ATAACCGGACCGTCGGACGGGAAGTTGGTACCACGCAGTTTAACTTTGTAGATGAACTCACCGTCTTGCA
GGGAGGAGTCCTGGGTAACGGTAACAACACCACCATCTTCGAAGTTCATAACACGTTCCCATTTGAAACC
TTCCGGGAAGGACAGTTTCAGGTAGTCCGGGATGTCAGCCGGGTGTTTAACGTAAGCTTTGGAACCGTAC
TGGAACTGCGGGGACAGGATGTCCCAAGCGAACGGCAGCGGACCACCTTTGGTAACTTTCAGTTTAGCGG
TCTGGGTACCTTCGTACGGACGACCTTCACCTTCACCTTCGATTTCGAACTCGTGACCGTTAACGGAACC
TTCCATACGAACTTTGAAACGCATGAACTCTTTGATAACATCTTCGCTACTCGCCATAGATCCTTTCTCC
TCTTTCAGATCCGTGCTCAGTATCTCTATCACTGATAGGGATGTCAATCTCTATCACTGATAGGGAGAAG
ACCTGTTTTAGAGCTAGAAATAGCAAGTTAAAATAAGGCTAGTCCGTTATCAACTTGAAAAAGTGGCACC
GAGTCGGTGCTTTTTTGGCTCGAGTGGCTCCGGTGCCCGTCAGTGGGCAGAGCGCACATCGCCCACAGTC
CCCGAGAAGTTGGGGGGAGGGGTCGGCAATTGAACCGGTGCCTAGAGAAGGTGGCGCGGGGTAAACTGGG
AAAGTGATGTCGTGTACTGGCTCCGCCTTTTTCCCGAGGGTGGGGGAGAACCGTATATAAGTGCAGTAGT
CGCCGTGAACGTTCTTTTTCGCAACGGGTTTGCCGCCAGAACACAGGTGTCGTGACGCGGGATCCGCCAC
CATGGTGAGCAAGGGCGAGGAGGATAACATGGCCATCATCAAGGAGTTCATGCGCTTCAAGGTGCACATG
GAGGGCTCCGTGAACGGCCACGAGTTCGAGATCGAGGGCGAGGGCGAGGGCCGCCCCTACGAGGGCACCC
AGACCGCCAAGCTGAAGGTGACCAAGGGTGGCCCCCTGCCCTTCGCCTGGGACATCCTGTCCCCTCAGTT
CATGTACGGCTCCAAGGCCTACGTGAAGCACCCCGCCGACATCCCCGACTACTTGAAGCTGTCCTTCCCC
GAGGGCTTCAAGTGGGAGCGCGTGATGAACTTCGAGGACGGCGGCGTGGTGACCGTGACCCAGGACTCCT
CCCTGCAGGACGGCGAGTTCATCTACAAGGTGAAGCTGCGCGGCACCAACTTCCCCTCCGACGGCCCCGT
AATGCAGAAAAAGACCATGGGCTGGGAGGCCTCCTCCGAGCGGATGTACCCCGAGGACGGCGCCCTGAAG
GGCGAGATCAAGCAGAGGCTGAAGCTGAAGGACGGCGGCCACTACGACGCTGAGGTCAAGACCACCTACA
AGGCCAAGAAGCCCGTGCAGCTGCCCGGCGCCTACAACGTCAACATCAAGTTGGACATCACCTCCCACAA
CGAGGACTACACCATCGTGGAACAGTACGAACGCGCCGAGGGCCGCCACTCCACCGGCGGCATGGACGAG
CTGTACAAGTAGATCTACATGTCCTAGAGCTCGCTGATCAGCCTCGACTGTGCCTTCTAGTTGCCAGCCA
TCTGTTGTTTGCCCCTCCCCCGTGCCTTCCTTGACCCTGGAAGGTGCCACTCCCACTGTCCTTTCCTAAT
AAAATGAGGAAATTGCATCGCATTGTCTGAGTAGGTGTCATTCTATTCTGGGGGGTGGGGTGGGGCAGGA
CAGCAAGGGGGAGGATTGGGAAGAGAATAGCAGGCATGCTGGGGAGCGGCCGCTGAGCAAAAGGCCAGCA
AAAGGCCAGGAACCGTAAAAAGGCCGCGTTGCTGGCGTTTTTCCATAGGCTCCGCCCCCCTGACGAGCAT
CACAAAAATCGACGCTCAAGTCAGAGGTGGCGAAACCCGACAGGACTATAAAGATACCAGGCGTTTCCCC
CTGGAAGCTCCCTCGTGCGCTCTCCTGTTCCGACCCTGCCGCTTACCGGATACCTGTCCGCCTTTCTCCC
TTCGGGAAGCGTGGCGCTTTCTCATAGCTCACGCTGTAGGTATCTCAGTTCGGTGTAGGTCGTTCGCTCC
AAGCTGGGCTGTGTGCACGAACCCCCCGTTCAGCCCGACCGCTGCGCCTTATCCGGTAACTATCGTCTTG
AGTCCAACCCGGTAAGACACGACTTATCGCCACTGGCAGCAGCCACTGGTAACAGGATTAGCAGAGCGAG
GTATGTAGGCGGTGCTACAGAGTTCTTGAAGTGGTGGCCTAACTACGGCTACACTAGAAGAACAGTATTT
GGTATCTGCGCTCTGCTGAAGCCAGTTACCTTCGGAAAAAGAGTTGGTAGCTCTTGATCCGGCAAACAAA
CCACCGCTGGTAGCGGTGGTTTTTTTGTTTGCAAGCAGCAGATTACGCGCAGAAAAAAAGGATCTCAAGA
AGATCCTTTGATCTTTTCTACGGGGTCTGACGCTCAGTGGAACGAAAACTCACGTTAAGGGATTTTGGTC
ATGAGATTATCAAAAAGGATCTTCACCTAGATCCTTTTAAATTAAAAATGAAGTTTTAAATCAATCTAAA
GTATATATGAGTAAACTTGGTCTGACAGTTACCAATGCTTAATCAGTGAGGCACCTATCTCAGCGATCTG
TCTATTTCGTTCATCCATAGTTGCCTGACTCCCCGTCGTGTAGATAACTACGATACGGGAGGGCTTACCA
TCTGGCCCCAGTGCTGCAATGATACCGCGAGACCCACGCTCACCGGCTCCAGATTTATCAGCAATAAACC
AGCCAGCCGGAAGGGCCGAGCGCAGAAGTGGTCCTGCAACTTTATCCGCCTCCATCCAGTCTATTAATTG
TTGCCGGGAAGCTAGAGTAAGTAGTTCGCCAGTTAATAGTTTGCGCAACGTTGTTGCCATTGCTACAGGC
ATCGTGGTGTCACGCTCGTCGTTTGGTATGGCTTCATTCAGCTCCGGTTCCCAACGATCAAGGCGAGTTA
CATGATCCCCCATGTTGTGCAAAAAAGCGGTTAGCTCCTTCGGTCCTCCGATCGTTGTCAGAAGTAAGTT
GGCCGCAGTGTTATCACTCATGGTTATGGCAGCACTGCATAATTCTCTTACTGTCATGCCATCCGTAAGA
TGCTTTTCTGTGACTGGTGAGTACTCAACCAAGTCATTCTGAGAATAGTGTATGCGGCGACCGAGTTGCT
CTTGCCCGGCGTCAATACGGGATAATACCGCGCCACATAGCAGAACTTTAAAAGTGCTCATCATTGGAAA
ACGTTCTTCGGGGCGAAAACTCTCAAGGATCTTACCGCTGTTGAGATCCAGTTCGATGTAACCCACTCGT
GCACCCAACTGATCTTCAGCATCTTTTACTTTCACCAGCGTTTCTGGGTGAGCAAAAACAGGAAGGCAAA
ATGCCGCAAAAAAGGGAATAAGGGCGACACGGAAATGTTGAATACTCATACTCTTCCTTTTTCAATATTA
TTGAAGCATTTATCAGGGTTATTGTCTCATGAGCGGATACATATTTGAATGTATTTAGAAAAATAAACAA
ATAGGGGTTCCGCGCA
Features (pLannotate 1.2.2; 11 found; start..end, strand, type, name):
     53..293     +  promoter       U6 promoter: RNA polymerase III promoter for human U6 snRNA
    312..343     -  terminator     tonB terminator: bidirectional E. coli tonB-P14 transcription terminator
    363..1037    -  CDS            mRFP1: mRFP1 is a basic (constitutively fluorescent) red fluorescent protein published in 2002, derived from Discosoma sp.. It is reported to be a somewhat slowly-maturing monomer with low acid sensitivity.
   1063..1116    -  promoter       PLtetO-1 promoter (fragment): modified phage lambda PL promoter with tet operator sites (Lutz and Bujard, 1997)
   1125..1200    +  misc_RNA       gRNA scaffold: guide RNA scaffold for the Streptococcus pyogenes CRISPR/Cas9 system
   1235..1446    +  promoter       EF-1α core promoter: core promoter for human elongation factor EF-1α
   1472..2179    +  CDS            mCherry: mCherry is a basic (constitutively fluorescent) red fluorescent protein published in 2004, derived from Discosoma sp.. It is reported to be a very rapidly-maturing monomer with low acid sensitivity.
   2218..2329    +  polyA_signal   bGH poly(A) signal: bovine growth hormone polyadenylation signal
   2490..3078    -  rep_origin     ori: high-copy-number ColE1/pMB1/pBR322/pUC origin of replication
   3249..4109    -  CDS            AmpR: β-lactamase; bla; confers resistance to ampicillin, carbenicillin, and related antibiotics
   4110..4214    -  promoter       AmpR promoter: bla
