[The description below was written by a language model from this plasmid's Addgene catalogue record and pLannotate feature annotations shown in this document.]
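Description:
pAT9658-sgRNA-mCherry is a small (about 4.2 kb) pUC19-based cloning vector for building and expressing single guide RNAs in mammalian cells. It is propagated in E. coli through the high-copy ColE1/pUC origin and selected with ampicillin via the β-lactamase gene and its native promoter.

The guide expression unit consists of a human U6 RNA polymerase III promoter followed, some distance downstream, by the Streptococcus pyogenes Cas9 gRNA scaffold. Between them sits an exchangeable stuffer cassette in reverse orientation: an mRFP1 coding sequence driven by a fragment of the bacterial PLtetO-1 promoter and ended by the tonB terminator. According to the record, spacer sequences are cloned between BbsI/BpiI sites at this position. Inserting a target oligonucleotide duplex should therefore displace the mRFP cassette and join the spacer directly to the scaffold under U6 control. Because the stuffer is a bacterially expressed red fluorescent protein, it presumably allows uncut or parental plasmid colonies to be told apart by colour from correct recombinants, although the record does not state this explicitly.

A separate mammalian cassette places mCherry under the EF-1α core promoter with a bovine growth hormone polyadenylation signal, giving a red fluorescent marker that identifies transfected cells receiving the sgRNA plasmid. The plasmid carries no Cas9 or base editor, so the nuclease or editor must be supplied from another construct. It was deposited with a study comparing the mismatch tolerance of adenine and cytosine base editors built on increased-fidelity Cas9 variants.
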