Addgene plasmid #162987: pAT9658-sgRNA-mCherry
Purpose: sgRNA cloning plasmid
Depositing lab: Ervin Welker. Depositing organization: HUN-REN Research Centre for Natural Sciences. Publication: BEAR reveals that increased fidelity variants can successfully reduce the mismatch tolerance of adenine but not cytosine base editors. Talas A, Simon DA, Kulcsar PI, Varga E, Krausz SL, Welker E. Nat Commun. 2021 Nov 3;12(1):6353. doi: 10.1038/s41467-021-26461-y. PubMed 34732717.
Backbone
  Vector backbone: pUC19
  Vector type: Mammalian Expression, Bacterial Expression, CRISPR
Growth in bacteria
  Bacterial resistance: Ampicillin, 100 μg/mL
  Growth temperature: 37°C
  Growth strain: NEB Stable
  Copy number: High Copy
Gene/Insert
  Gene/Insert name: exchangeable cassette (alt name: mRFP)
  gRNA/shRNA sequence: gRNA cloning site between BbsI sites
  Species: Synthetic
  Promoter: U6
  Cloning method: Gibson Cloning
  Sequencing primers: 5′ CCTCTGACTTGAGCGTCG; 3′ gccactttttcaagttgat
Terms and licenses: Academic/Nonprofit Terms; Industry Terms: Not Available to Industry
Depositor comments: sgRNA targets can be cloned between BpiI sites
How to cite: pAT9658-sgRNA-mCherry was a gift from Ervin Welker (Addgene plasmid # 162987 ; http://n2t.net/addgene:162987 ; RRID:Addgene_162987)
